Addgene plasmid #35491: TOP-GFP.mC
Depositing lab: Ramesh Shivdasani. Depositing organization: Dana-Farber Cancer Institute. Publication: Differential WNT activity in colorectal cancer confers limited tumorigenic potential and is regulated by MAPK signaling. Horst D, Chen J, Morikawa T, Ogino S, Kirchner T, Shivdasani RA. Cancer Res. 2012 Feb 8. 10.1158/0008-5472.CAN-11-3222 PubMed 22318865.
Backbone
  Vector backbone: PGK-H2BmCherry
  Backbone manufacturer: Mark Mercola
  Vector type: Mammalian Expression, Lentiviral
Growth in bacteria
  Bacterial resistance: Ampicillin, 100 μg/mL
  Growth temperature: 37°C
  Growth strain: Stbl3
  Copy number: Low Copy
Gene/Insert
  Gene/Insert name: 7xTOP-GFP
  Species: Synthetic
  Promoter: 7xTCF/LEF
  Cloning method: Restriction Enzyme; 5′ cloning site Hpa1 (not destroyed); 3′ cloning site Hpa1 (destroyed during cloning)
  Sequencing primers: 5′ CGTCGCCGTCCAGCTCGACCAG
Resource information
  A portion of this plasmid was derived from a plasmid made by: We inserted a 7xTCF/LEF optimal promoter cassette into the Hpa1 site of the PGK-H2BmCherry vector.
Terms and licenses: Academic/Nonprofit Terms; Industry Terms: Not Available to Industry
Depositor comments: Please note that the gaps between the Addgene sequencing results and the depositor's full sequence do not alter the plasmid function.
How to cite: TOP-GFP.mC was a gift from Ramesh Shivdasani (Addgene plasmid # 35491 ; http://n2t.net/addgene:35491 ; RRID:Addgene_35491)
