[The description below was written by a language model from this plasmid's Addgene catalogue record and pLannotate feature annotations shown in this document.]
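Description:
TOP-GFP.mC is a self-inactivating, third-generation-style HIV-1 lentiviral vector that serves as a dual-colour fluorescent reporter of canonical WNT/β-catenin signalling in mammalian cells. It was made by inserting a synthetic 7xTCF/LEF optimal promoter–GFP cassette into the HpaI site of the PGK-H2BmCherry lentiviral backbone. The viral genome is transcribed from an RSV promoter fused to a truncated 5' LTR. It carries the Ψ packaging signal with an adjoining gag fragment, the RRE for Rev-dependent nuclear export, a cPPT/CTS element and a ΔU3 3' LTR, followed by an SV40 poly(A) signal and SV40 origin. In bacteria the plasmid is selected with ampicillin (AmpR). It contains a ColE1/pUC-type origin and an f1 origin, although the catalogue lists it as low copy and propagated in a recombination-deficient strain, as is usual for LTR-containing vectors.

The payload consists of two independent expression units in the same orientation. Upstream, the TCF/LEF binding-site array (not individually annotated in the feature table) sits in front of a minimal TATA-box promoter driving EGFP. The EGFP is followed directly by a fragment of mouse ornithine decarboxylase, an arrangement consistent with a degradation-domain fusion. Such a fusion would shorten GFP half-life so that fluorescence tracks current rather than historical TCF/LEF activity. Downstream, the human PGK promoter constitutively expresses histone H2B fused to mCherry, followed by a WPRE to enhance expression. This gives a nuclear red signal that marks all transduced cells regardless of WNT status.

Comparing green with red fluorescence lets WNT-high and WNT-low cells be identified or sorted within a transduced population. The associated study used the construct in this way to examine heterogeneous WNT activity in colorectal cancer.
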