Features (pLannotate 1.2.2; 32 found; start..end, strand, type, name):
      1..227     +  promoter       RSV promoter: Rous sarcoma virus enhancer/promoter
    228..408     +  LTR            5' LTR (truncated): truncated 5' long terminal repeat (LTR) from HIV-1
    455..580     +  misc_feature   HIV-1 Ψ: packaging signal of human immunodeficiency virus type 1
    564..927     +  CDS            HIV-1 gag (fragment): gag protein from human immunodeficiency virus 1; gag
   1073..1306    +  misc_feature   RRE: The Rev response element (RRE) of HIV-1 allows for Rev-dependent mRNA export from the nucleus to the cytoplasm.
   1683..1783    +  CDS            Rev (fragment): human immunodeficiency virus 1 (HIV-1) Rev protein; rev; enhances nuclear export of unspliced and incompletely spliced viral mRNAs
   1839..1857    -  misc_feature   MCS (fragment): pUC18/19 multiple cloning site
   1955..1972    +  promoter       minP (fragment): minimal TATA-box promoter with low basal activity
   2061..2780    +  CDS            EGFP: the original enhanced GFP (Yang et al., 1996) mammalian codon-optimized
   2785..2904    +  CDS            Odc1 (fragment): DCOR_MOUSE - Also known as Odc. Experimental evidence at protein level: Swiss-Prot protein existence level 1. Catalyzes the first and rate-limiting step of polyamine biosynthesis that converts ornithine into putrescine, which is the precursor for the polyamines, spermidine and spermine. Polyamines are essential for cell proliferation and are implicated in cellular processes, ranging from DNA replication to apoptosis. From Mus musculus (Mouse).
   2928..2944    +  misc_feature   WPRE (fragment): woodchuck hepatitis virus posttranscriptional regulatory element
   2947..3064    +  misc_feature   cPPT/CTS: central polypurine tract and central termination sequence of HIV-1
   3084..3107    -  misc_feature   MCS (fragment): pBluescript multiple cloning site
   3110..3620    +  promoter       hPGK promoter: human phosphoglycerate kinase 1 promoter
   3635..4012    +  CDS            H2B (sequence withheld): human histone H2B; HIST1H2BJ
   4019..4726    +  CDS            mCherry: mCherry is a basic (constitutively fluorescent) red fluorescent protein published in 2004, derived from Discosoma sp.. It is reported to be a very rapidly-maturing monomer with low acid sensitivity.
   4745..5333    +  misc_feature   WPRE: woodchuck hepatitis virus posttranscriptional regulatory element
   5350..5418    +  CDS            nef (fragment): NEF_HV1Z2 - Experimental evidence at protein level: Swiss-Prot protein existence level 1. Extracellular Nef protein targets CD4(+) T-lymphocytes for apoptosis by interacting with CXCR4 surface receptors. From Human immunodeficiency virus type 1 group M subtype D (isolate Z2/CDC-Z34) (HIV-1).
   5420..5653    +  LTR            3' LTR (ΔU3): self-inactivating 3' long terminal repeat (LTR) from HIV-1
   5725..5846    +  polyA_signal   SV40 poly(A) signal: SV40 polyadenylation signal
   5886..6021    +  rep_origin     SV40 ori: SV40 origin of replication
   6042..6060    -  promoter       T7 promoter: promoter for bacteriophage T7 RNA polymerase
   6068..6223    +  CDS            lacZα (fragment): LacZα fragment of β-galactosidase; lacZ fragment
   6228..6656    +  rep_origin     f1 ori (sequence partly withheld): f1 bacteriophage origin of replication; arrow indicates direction of (+) strand synthesis
   6709..6813    +  promoter       AmpR promoter: bla
   6814..7674    +  CDS            AmpR: β-lactamase; bla; confers resistance to ampicillin, carbenicillin, and related antibiotics
   7845..8433    +  rep_origin     ori: high-copy-number ColE1/pMB1/pBR322/pUC origin of replication
   8616..8708    +  CDS            lacI (fragment): lac repressor; lacI; The lac repressor binds to the lac operator to inhibit transcription in E. coli. This inhibition can be relieved by adding lactose or isopropyl-β-D-thiogalactopyranoside (IPTG).
   8721..8742    +  protein_bind   CAP binding site: CAP binding activates transcription in the presence of cAMP. E. coli catabolite activator protein
   8757..8787    +  promoter       lac promoter: promoter for the E. coli lac operon
   8795..8811    +  protein_bind   lac operator: The lac repressor binds to the lac operator to inhibit transcription in E. coli. This inhibition can be relieved by adding lactose or isopropyl-β-D-thiogalactopyranoside (IPTG). lac repressor encoded by lacI
   8856..8874    +  promoter       T3 promoter: promoter for bacteriophage T3 RNA polymerase
>Addgene plasmid #35491 | TOP-GFP.mC | addgene full sequence | sequence record 214284 | Addgene NGS Result
TGTAGTCTTATGCAATACTCTTGTAGTCTTGCAACATGGTAACGATGAGTTAGCAACATGCCTTACAAGG
AGAGAAAAAGCACCGTGCATGCCGATTGGTGGAAGTAAGGTGGTACGATCGTGCCTTATTAGGAAGGCAA
CAGACGGGTCTGACATGGATTGGACGAACCACTGAATTGCCGCATTGCAGAGATATTGTATTTAAGTGCC
TAGCTCGATACATAAACGGGTCTCTCTGGTTAGACCAGATCTGAGCCTGGGAGCTCTCTGGCTAACTAGG
GAACCCACTGCTTAAGCCTCAATAAAGCTTGCCTTGAGTGCTTCAAGTAGTGTGTGCCCGTCTGTTGTGT
GACTCTGGTAACTAGAGATCCCTCAGACCCTTTTAGTCAGTGTGGAAAATCTCTAGCAGTGGCGCCCGAA
CAGGGACTTGAAAGCGAAAGGGAAACCAGAGGAGCTCTCTCGACGCAGGACTCGGCTTGCTGAAGCGCGC
ACGGCAAGAGGCGAGGGGCGGCGACTGGTGAGTACGCCAAAAATTTTGACTAGCGGAGGCTAGAAGGAGA
GAGATGGGTGCGAGAGCGTCAGTATTAAGCGGGGGAGAATTAGATCGCGATGGGAAAAAATTCGGTTAAG
GCCAGGGGGAAAGAAAAAATATAAATTAAAACATATAGTATGGGCAAGCAGGGAGCTAGAACGATTCGCA
GTTAATCCTGGCCTGTTAGAAACATCAGAAGGCTGTAGACAAATACTGGGACAGCTACAACCATCCCTTC
AGACAGGATCAGAAGAACTTAGATCATTATATAATACAGTAGCAACCCTCTATTGTGTGCATCAAAGGAT
AGAGATAAAAGACACCAAGGAAGCTTTAGACAAGATAGAGGAAGAGCAAAACAAAAGTAAGACCACCGCA
CAGCAAGCGGCCGCTGATCTTCAGACCTGGAGGAGGAGATATGAGGGACAATTGGAGAAGTGAATTATAT
AAATATAAAGTAGTAAAAATTGAACCATTAGGAGTAGCACCCACCAAGGCAAAGAGAAGAGTGGTGCAGA
GAGAAAAAAGAGCAGTGGGAATAGGAGCTTTGTTCCTTGGGTTCTTGGGAGCAGCAGGAAGCACTATGGG
CGCAGCGTCAATGACGCTGACGGTACAGGCCAGACAATTATTGTCTGGTATAGTGCAGCAGCAGAACAAT
TTGCTGAGGGCTATTGAGGCGCAACAGCATCTGTTGCAACTCACAGTCTGGGGCATCAAGCAGCTCCAGG
CAAGAATCCTGGCTGTGGAAAGATACCTAAAGGATCAACAGCTCCTGGGGATTTGGGGTTGCTCTGGAAA
ACTCATTTGCACCACTGCTGTGCCTTGGAATGCTAGTTGGAGTAATAAATCTCTGGAACAGATTTGGAAT
CACACGACCTGGATGGAGTGGGACAGAGAAATTAACAATTACACAAGCTTAATACACTCCTTAATTGAAG
AATCGCAAAACCAGCAAGAAAAGAATGAACAAGAATTATTGGAATTAGATAAATGGGCAAGTTTGTGGAA
TTGGTTTAACATAACAAATTGGCTGTGGTATATAAAATTATTCATAATGATAGTAGGAGGCTTGGTAGGT
TTAAGAATAGTTTTTGCTGTACTTTCTATAGTGAATAGAGTTAGGCAGGGATATTCACCATTATCGTTTC
AGACCCACCTCCCAACCCCGAGGGGACCCGACAGGCCCGAAGGAATAGAAGAAGAAGGTGGAGAGAGAGA
CAGAGACAGATCCATTCGATTAGTGAACGGATCTCGACGGTATCGGTTATCACGAGACTAGCCTCGATAG
CCCGGGCTCGAGCAGCTGAAGCTTGCATGCCTGCAGGATCAAAGGGGGTAAGATCAAAGGGGGTAAGATC
AAAGGTCTAGATCAAAGGGGGTAAGATCAAAGGGGGTAAGATCAAAGGGGGTAAGATCAAAGGCTAGAGG
GTATATAATGGATCCGGTACTCGAGATCTGCGATCTAAGTAAGCTTGGCATTCCGGTACTGTTGGTAAAG
CCACCATGGGATGATCCACCGGTCGCCACCATGGTGAGCAAGGGCGAGGAGCTGTTCACCGGGGTGGTGC
CCATCCTGGTCGAGCTGGACGGCGACGTAAACGGCCACAAGTTCAGCGTGTCCGGCGAGGGCGAGGGCGA
TGCCACCTACGGCAAGCTGACCCTGAAGTTCATCTGCACCACCGGCAAGCTGCCCGTGCCCTGGCCCACC
CTCGTGACCACCCTGACCTACGGCGTGCAGTGCTTCAGCCGCTACCCCGACCACATGAAGCAGCACGACT
TCTTCAAGTCCGCCATGCCCGAAGGCTACGTCCAGGAGCGCACCATCTTCTTCAAGGACGACGGCAACTA
CAAGACCCGCGCCGAGGTGAAGTTCGAGGGCGACACCCTGGTGAACCGCATCGAGCTGAAGGGCATCGAC
TTCAAGGAGGACGGCAACATCCTGGGGCACAAGCTGGAGTACAACTACAACAGCCACAACGTCTATATCA
TGGCCGACAAGCAGAAGAACGGCATCAAGGTGAACTTCAAGATCCGCCACAACATCGAGGACGGCAGCGT
GCAGCTCGCCGACCACTACCAGCAGAACACCCCCATCGGCGACGGCCCCGTGCTGCTGCCCGACAACCAC
TACCTGAGCACCCAGTCCGCCCTGAGCAAAGACCCCAACGAGAAGCGCGATCACATGGTCCTGCTGGAGT
TCGTGACCGCCGCCGGGATCACTCTCGGCATGGACGAGCTGTACAAGTAAGCTTAGCCATGGCTTCCCGC
CGGAGGTGGAGGAGCAGGATGATGGCACGCTGCCCATGTCTTGTGCCCAGGAGAGCGGGATGGACCGTCA
CCCTGCAGCCTGTGCTTCTGCTAGGATCAATGTGTAGGCGGCCGCCTGCAGGTTAACAATCAACCTCTGG
ATTAACTTTTAAAAGAAAAGGGGGGATTGGGGGGTACAGTGCAGGGGAAAGAATAGTAGACATAATAGCA
ACAGACATACAAACTAAAGAATTACAAAAACAAATTACAAAAATTCAAAATTTTATCGATCACGAGACTA
GCCTCGAGAAGCTTGATATCGAATTCCACGGGGTTGGGGTTGCGCCTTTTCCAAGGCAGCCCTGGGTTTG
CGCAGGGACGCGGCTGCTCTGGGCGTGGTTCCGGGAAACGCAGCGGCGCCGACCCTGGGTCTCGCACATT
CTTCACGTCCGTTCGCAGCGTCACCCGGATCTTCGCCGCTACCCTTGTGGGCCCCCCGGCGACGCTTCCT
GCTCCGCCCCTAAGTCGGGAAGGTTCCTTGCGGTTCGCGGCGTGCCGGACGTGACAAACGGAAGCCGCAC
GTCTCACTAGTACCCTCGCAGACGGACAGCGCCAGGGAGCAATGGCAGCGCGCCGACCGCGATGGGCTGT
GGCCAATAGCGGCTGCTCAGCAGGGCGCGCCGAGAGCAGCGGCCGGGAAGGGGCGGTGCGGGAGGCGGGG
TGTGGGGCGGTAGTGTGGGCCCTGTTCCTGCCCGCGCGGTGTTCCGCATTCTGCAAGCCTCCGGAGCGCA
CGTCGGCAGTCGGCTCCCTCGTTGACCGAATCACCGACCTCTCTCCCCAGGGGGATCCGCCACC
[378 nt withheld, positions 3635-4012]
GATCCGATGGTGAGCAAGGGCGAGGAGGATAACATGGCCATCATCAAGGAGTTCATGCGCTTCAAGGTGC
ACATGGAGGGCTCCGTGAACGGCCACGAGTTCGAGATCGAGGGCGAGGGCGAGGGCCGCCCCTACGAGGG
CACCCAGACCGCCAAGCTGAAGGTGACCAAGGGTGGCCCCCTGCCCTTCGCCTGGGACATCCTGTCCCCT
CAGTTCATGTACGGCTCCAAGGCCTACGTGAAGCACCCCGCCGACATCCCCGACTACTTGAAGCTGTCCT
TCCCCGAGGGCTTCAAGTGGGAGCGCGTGATGAACTTCGAGGACGGCGGCGTGGTGACCGTGACCCAGGA
CTCCTCCCTGCAGGACGGCGAGTTCATCTACAAGGTGAAGCTGCGCGGCACCAACTTCCCCTCCGACGGC
CCCGTAATGCAGAAGAAGACCATGGGCTGGGAGGCCTCCTCCGAGCGGATGTACCCCGAGGACGGCGCCC
TGAAGGGCGAGATCAAGCAGAGGCTGAAGCTGAAGGACGGCGGCCACTACGACGCTGAGGTCAAGACCAC
CTACAAGGCCAAGAAGCCCGTGCAGCTGCCCGGCGCCTACAACGTCAACATCAAGTTGGACATCACCTCC
CACAACGAGGACTACACCATCGTGGAACAGTACGAACGCGCCGAGGGCCGCCACTCCACCGGCGGCATGG
ACGAGCTGTACAAGTAAAGCGGCCGCGTCGACAATCAACCTCTGGATTACAAAATTTGTGAAAGATTGAC
TGGTATTCTTAACTATGTTGCTCCTTTTACGCTATGTGGATACGCTGCTTTAATGCCTTTGTATCATGCT
ATTGCTTCCCGTATGGCTTTCATTTTCTCCTCCTTGTATAAATCCTGGTTGCTGTCTCTTTATGAGGAGT
TGTGGCCCGTTGTCAGGCAACGTGGCGTGGTGTGCACTGTGTTTGCTGACGCAACCCCCACTGGTTGGGG
CATTGCCACCACCTGTCAGCTCCTTTCCGGGACTTTCGCTTTCCCCCTCCCTATTGCCACGGCGGAACTC
ATCGCCGCCTGCCTTGCCCGCTGCTGGACAGGGGCTCGGCTGTTGGGCACTGACAATTCCGTGGTGTTGT
CGGGGAAGCTGACGTCCTTTCCATGGCTGCTCGCCTGTGTTGCCACCTGGATTCTGCGCGGGACGTCCTT
CTGCTACGTCCCTTCGGCCCTCAATCCAGCGGACCTTCCTTCCCGCGGCCTGCTGCCGGCTCTGCGGCCT
CTTCCGCGTCTTCGCCTTCGCCCTCAGACGAGTCGGATCTCCCTTTGGGCCGCCTCCCCGCCTGGAATTC
GAGCTCGGTACCTTTAAGACCAATGACTTACAAGGCAGCTGTAGATCTTAGCCACTTTTTAAAAGAAAAG
GGGGGACTGGAAGGGCTAATTCACTCCCAACGAAGACAAGATCTGCTTTTTGCTTGTACTGGGTCTCTCT
GGTTAGACCAGATCTGAGCCTGGGAGCTCTCTGGCTAACTAGGGAACCCACTGCTTAAGCCTCAATAAAG
CTTGCCTTGAGTGCTTCAAGTAGTGTGTGCCCGTCTGTTGTGTGACTCTGGTAACTAGAGATCCCTCAGA
CCCTTTTAGTCAGTGTGGAAAATCTCTAGCAGTAGTAGTTCATGTCATCTTATTATTCAGTATTTATAAC
TTGCAAAGAAATGAATATCAGAGAGTGAGAGGAACTTGTTTATTGCAGCTTATAATGGTTACAAATAAAG
CAATAGCATCACAAATTTCACAAATAAAGCATTTTTTTCACTGCATTCTAGTTGTGGTTTGTCCAAACTC
ATCAATGTATCTTATCATGTCTGGCTCTAGCTATCCCGCCCCTAACTCCGCCCATCCCGCCCCTAACTCC
GCCCAGTTCCGCCCATTCTCCGCCCCATGGCTGACTAATTTTTTTTATTTATGCAGAGGCCGAGGCCGCC
TCGGCCTCTGAGCTATTCCAGAAGTAGTGAGGAGGCTTTTTTGGAGGCCTAGGGACGTACCCAATTCGCC
CTATAGTGAGTCGTATTACGCGCGCTCACTGGCCGTCGTTTTACAACGTCGTGACTGGGAAAACCCTGGC
GTTACCCAACTTAATCGCCTTGCAGCACATCCCCCTTTCGCCAGCTGGCGTAATAGCGAAGAGGCCCGCA
CCGATCGCCCTTCCCAACAGTTGCGCAGCCTGAATGGCGAATGGG
[124 nt withheld, positions 6228-6351]
C
[91 nt withheld, positions 6353-6443]
A
[49 nt withheld, positions 6445-6493]
CCTTTGACGTTGGAGTCCACGTTCTTT
[37 nt withheld, positions 6521-6557]
ACCCTATCTCGGTCTATTCTTTTGATTTATAAGGGATTTTGCCGATTTCGGCCTATTGGTTAAAAAATGA
GCTGATTTAACAAAAATTTAACGCGAATTTTAACAAAATATTAACGCTTACAATTTAGGTGGCACTTTTC
GGGGAAATGTGCGCGGAACCCCTATTTGTTTATTTTTCTAAATACATTCAAATATGTATCCGCTCATGAG
ACAATAACCCTGATAAATGCTTCAATAATATTGAAAAAGGAAGAGTATGAGTATTCAACATTTCCGTGTC
GCCCTTATTCCCTTTTTTGCGGCATTTTGCCTTCCTGTTTTTGCTCACCCAGAAACGCTGGTGAAAGTAA
AAGATGCTGAAGATCAGTTGGGTGCACGAGTGGGTTACATCGAACTGGATCTCAACAGCGGTAAGATCCT
TGAGAGTTTTCGCCCCGAAGAACGTTTTCCAATGATGAGCACTTTTAAAGTTCTGCTATGTGGCGCGGTA
TTATCCCGTATTGACGCCGGGCAAGAGCAACTCGGTCGCCGCATACACTATTCTCAGAATGACTTGGTTG
AGTACTCACCAGTCACAGAAAAGCATCTTACGGATGGCATGACAGTAAGAGAATTATGCAGTGCTGCCAT
AACCATGAGTGATAACACTGCGGCCAACTTACTTCTGACAACGATCGGAGGACCGAAGGAGCTAACCGCT
TTTTTGCACAACATGGGGGATCATGTAACTCGCCTTGATCGTTGGGAACCGGAGCTGAATGAAGCCATAC
CAAACGACGAGCGTGACACCACGATGCCTGTAGCAATGGCAACAACGTTGCGCAAACTATTAACTGGCGA
ACTACTTACTCTAGCTTCCCGGCAACAATTAATAGACTGGATGGAGGCGGATAAAGTTGCAGGACCACTT
CTGCGCTCGGCCCTTCCGGCTGGCTGGTTTATTGCTGATAAATCTGGAGCCGGTGAGCGTGGGTCTCGCG
GTATCATTGCAGCACTGGGGCCAGATGGTAAGCCCTCCCGTATCGTAGTTATCTACACGACGGGGAGTCA
GGCAACTATGGATGAACGAAATAGACAGATCGCTGAGATAGGTGCCTCACTGATTAAGCATTGGTAACTG
TCAGACCAAGTTTACTCATATATACTTTAGATTGATTTAAAACTTCATTTTTAATTTAAAAGGATCTAGG
TGAAGATCCTTTTTGATAATCTCATGACCAAAATCCCTTAACGTGAGTTTTCGTTCCACTGAGCGTCAGA
CCCCGTAGAAAAGATCAAAGGATCTTCTTGAGATCCTTTTTTTCTGCGCGTAATCTGCTGCTTGCAAACA
AAAAAACCACCGCTACCAGCGGTGGTTTGTTTGCCGGATCAAGAGCTACCAACTCTTTTTCCGAAGGTAA
CTGGCTTCAGCAGAGCGCAGATACCAAATACTGTTCTTCTAGTGTAGCCGTAGTTAGGCCACCACTTCAA
GAACTCTGTAGCACCGCCTACATACCTCGCTCTGCTAATCCTGTTACCAGTGGCTGCTGCCAGTGGCGAT
AAGTCGTGTCTTACCGGGTTGGACTCAAGACGATAGTTACCGGATAAGGCGCAGCGGTCGGGCTGAACGG
GGGGTTCGTGCACACAGCCCAGCTTGGAGCGAACGACCTACACCGAACTGAGATACCTACAGCGTGAGCT
ATGAGAAAGCGCCACGCTTCCCGAAGGGAGAAAGGCGGACAGGTATCCGGTAAGCGGCAGGGTCGGAACA
GGAGAGCGCACGAGGGAGCTTCCAGGGGGAAACGCCTGGTATCTTTATAGTCCTGTCGGGTTTCGCCACC
TCTGACTTGAGCGTCGATTTTTGTGATGCTCGTCAGGGGGGCGGAGCCTATGGAAAAACGCCAGCAACGC
GGCCTTTTTACGGTTCCTGGCCTTTTGCTGGCCTTTTGCTCACATGTTCTTTCCTGCGTTATCCCCTGAT
TCTGTGGATAACCGTATTACCGCCTTTGAGTGAGCTGATACCGCTCGCCGCAGCCGAACGACCGAGCGCA
GCGAGTCAGTGAGCGAGGAAGCGGAAGAGCGCCCAATACGCAAACCGCCTCTCCCCGCGCGTTGGCCGAT
TCATTAATGCAGCTGGCACGACAGGTTTCCCGACTGGAAAGCGGGCAGTGAGCGCAACGCAATTAATGTG
AGTTAGCTCACTCATTAGGCACCCCAGGCTTTACACTTTATGCTTCCGGCTCGTATGTTGTGTGGAATTG
TGAGCGGATAACAATTTCACACAGGAAACAGCTATGACCATGATTACGCCAAGCGCGCAATTAACCCTCA
CTAAAGGGAACAAAAGCTGGAGCTGCAAGCTTAA
