>Addgene plasmid #35491 | TOP-GFP.mC | addgene partial sequence | sequence record 45106 | mCherry-R 5'-TTGGTCACCTTCAGCTTGG-3'
CCTGCCTGCCTCGATCTCGAACTCGTGGCCGTTCACGGAGCCCTCCATGTGCACCTTGAAGCGCATGAAC
TCCTTGATGATGGCCATGTTATCCTCCTCGCCCTTGCTCACCATCGGATC
[378 nt withheld, positions 121-498]
GGTGGCGGATCCCCCTGGGGAGAGAGGTCGGTGATTCGGTCAACGAGGGAGCCGACTGCCGACGTGCGCT
CCGGAGGCTTGCAGAATGCGGAACACCGCGCGGGCAGGAACAGGGCCCACACTACCGCCCCACACCCCGC
CTCCCGCACCGCCCCTTCCCGGCCGCTGCTCTCGGCGCGCCCTGCTGAGCAGCCGCTATTGGCCACAGCC
CATCGCGGTCGGCGCGCTGCCATTGCTCCCTGGCGCTGTCCGTCTGCGAGGGTACTAGTGAGACGTGCGG
CTTCCGTTTGTCACGTCCGGCACGCCGCGAACCGCAAGGAACCTTCCCGACT
