>Addgene plasmid #35491 | TOP-GFP.mC | addgene partial sequence | sequence record 45108 | EGFP-N 5'-CGTCGCCGTCCAGCTCGACCAG-3'
TTGCTCACCATGGTGGCGACCGGTGGATCATCCCATGGTGGCTTTACCAACAGTACCGGAATGCCAAGCT
TACTTAGATCGCAGATCTCGAGTACCGGATCCATTATATACCCTCTAGCCTTTGATCTTACCCCCTTTGA
TCTTACCCCCTTTGATCTTACCCCCTTTGATCTAGACCTTTGATCTTACCCCCTTTGATCTTACCCCCTT
TGATCCTGCAGGCATGCAAGCTTCAGCTGCTCGAGCCCGGGCTATCGAGGCTAGTCTCGTGATAACCGAT
ACCGTCGAGATCCGTTCACTAATCGAATGGATCTGTCTCTGTCTCTCTCTCCACCTTCTTCTTCTATTCC
TTCGGGCCTGTCGGGTCCCCTCGGGGTTGGGAGGTGGGTCTGAAACGATAATGGTGAATATCCCTGCCTA
ACTCTATTCACTATAGAAAGTACAGCAAAAACTATTCTTAAACCTACCAAGCCTCCTACTATCATTATGA
ATAATTTTATATACCACAGCCAATTTGTTATGTTAAACCAATTCCACAAACTTGCCCATTTATCTAATTC
CAATAATTCTTGTTCATTCTTTTCTTGCTGGTTTTGCGATTCTTCAATTAAGGAGTGTATTAAGCTTGTG
TAATTG
